Addgene plasmid #230392: AiP14255 - pAAV-AiE0409h_3xC2-minBG-SYFP2-WPRE3-BGHpA (Alias: CN4255)
Purpose: AiE0409h_3xC2 is an enhancer sequence, designed to drive AAV-mediated transgene expression in specific populations of brain cells
Depositing lab: Allen Institute for Brain Science & Jonathan Ting. Depositing organization: Allen Institute. Publication: A suite of enhancer AAVs and transgenic mouse lines for genetic access to cortical cell types. Ben-Simon Y, Hooper M, Narayan S, Daigle TL, Dwivedi D, Way SW, Oster A, Stafford DA, Mich JK, Taormina MJ, Martinez RA, Opitz-Araya X, Roth JR, Alexander JR, Allen S, Amster A, Arbuckle J, Ayala A, Baker PM, Bakken TE, Barcelli T, Barta S, Bendrick J, Bertagnolli D, Bielstein C, Bishwakarma P, Bowlus J, Boyer G, Brouner K, Casian B, Casper T, Chakka AB, Chakrabarty R, Chance RK, Chavan S, Clark M, Colbert K, Collman F, Daniel S, Departee M, DiValentin P, Donadio N, Dotson N, Egdorf T, Fliss T, Gabitto M, Garcia J, Gary A, Gasperini M, Gloe J, Goldy J, Gore BB, Graybuck L, Greisman N, Haeseleer F, Halterman C, Haradon Z, Hastings SD, Helback O, Ho W, Hockemeyer D, Huang C, Huff S, Hunker A, Johansen N, Jones D, Juneau Z, Kalmbach B, Kannan M, Khem S, Kussick E, Kutsal R, Larsen R, Lee C, Lee AY, Leibly M, Lenz GH, Li S, Liang E, Lusk N, Madigan Z, Malloy J, Malone J, McCue R, Melchor J, Mollenkopf T, Moosman S, Morin E, Newman D, Ng L, Ngo K, Omstead V, Otto S, Oyama A, Pena N, Pham T, Phillips E, Pom CA, Potekhina L, Ransford S, Ray PL, Rette D, Reynoldson C, Rimorin C, Rocha D, Ruiz A, Sanchez REA, Sawyer L, Sedeno-Cortes A, Sevigny JP, Shapovalova N, Shepard N, Shulga L, Sigler AR, Siverts L, Soliman S, Somasundaram S, Staats B, Stewart K, Szelenyi E, Tieu M, Trader C, Tran A, van Velthoven CTJ, Walker M, Wang Y, Weed N, Wirthlin M, Wood T, Wynalda B, Yao Z, Zhou T, Ariza J, Dee N, Reding M, Ronellenfitch K, Mufti S, Sunkin SM, Smith KA, Esposito L, Waters J, Thyagarajan B, Yao S, Lein ES, Zeng H, Levi BP, Ngai J, Ting JT, Tasic B. Cell. 2025 May 16:S0092-8674(25)00513-6. doi: 10.1016/j.cell.2025.05.002. PubMed 40403729.
Backbone
  Vector backbone: pAAV2
  Vector type: AAV
Growth in bacteria
  Bacterial resistance: Ampicillin, 100 μg/mL
  Growth temperature: 37°C
  Growth strain: Stbl3
  Copy number: High Copy
Gene/Insert
  Gene/Insert name: SYFP2
  Species: Synthetic
  Promoter: minBG
  Cloning method: Gibson Cloning
Terms and licenses: Academic/Nonprofit Terms; Industry Terms: Not Available to Industry
How to cite: AiP14255 - pAAV-AiE0409h_3xC2-minBG-SYFP2-WPRE3-BGHpA (Alias: CN4255) was a gift from Allen Institute for Brain Science & Jonathan Ting (Addgene plasmid # 230392 ; http://n2t.net/addgene:230392 ; RRID:Addgene_230392)
