[The description below was written by a language model from this plasmid's Addgene catalogue record and pLannotate feature annotations shown in this document.]
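Description:
AiP14255 - pAAV-AiE0409h_3xC2-minBG-SYFP2-WPRE3-BGHpA (alias CN4255) is a 4,778 nt AAV transfer plasmid built on a pAAV2 backbone, intended for packaging a reporter genome into recombinant adeno-associated virus for delivery to brain tissue. It is maintained in bacteria through a high-copy ColE1/pUC-type origin and selected with ampicillin via the bla gene and its native promoter. An f1 phage origin and short remnants of pBR322 bom and rop sequences are also present in the backbone. The recorded growth strain is a recombination-deficient host, a common choice for keeping the repeat-rich ITRs intact.

Between the AAV2 inverted terminal repeats, which supply the signals for genome replication and encapsidation, sits a compact enhancer-reporter cassette. The name and catalogue fields indicate that the enhancer AiE0409h_3xC2 lies upstream of a minimal beta-globin promoter (minBG). A minimal promoter has little activity alone, so expression depends on the enhancer, which is designed to restrict the transgene to specific brain cell populations. The record does not say which populations, and neither the enhancer nor minBG was annotated in the feature table, although the unannotated stretch upstream of the reporter is where they would be expected. The payload is SYFP2, a rapidly maturing monomeric yellow fluorescent protein, followed by WPRE3, a shortened woodchuck posttranscriptional element detected as two WPRE fragments, and the bovine growth hormone polyadenylation signal. The left ITR is annotated only as short fragments, whereas the right ITR is detected in full. The construct belongs to a suite of enhancer AAVs for genetic access to cortical cell types, with fluorescence reporting where the enhancer is active.
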