Features (pLannotate 1.2.2; 14 found; start..end, strand, type, name):
     12..39      +  repeat_region  AAV2 ITR (fragment): inverted terminal repeat of adeno-associated virus serotype 2 inverted
     68..95      +  repeat_region  AAV2 ITR (fragment): inverted terminal repeat of adeno-associated virus serotype 2 inverted
    796..1512    +  CDS            SYFP2: SYFP2 is a basic (constitutively fluorescent) yellow fluorescent protein published in 2006, derived from Aequorea victoria. It is reported to be a very rapidly-maturing monomer with moderate acid sensitivity.
   1552..1709    +  misc_feature   WPRE (fragment): woodchuck hepatitis virus posttranscriptional regulatory element
   1715..1795    +  misc_feature   WPRE (fragment): woodchuck hepatitis virus posttranscriptional regulatory element
   1812..1923    +  polyA_signal   bGH poly(A) signal: bovine growth hormone polyadenylation signal
   2041..2181    +  repeat_region  AAV2 ITR: inverted terminal repeat of adeno-associated virus serotype 2 inverted
   2186..2237    -  misc_feature   bom (fragment): basis of mobility region from pBR322
   2256..2711    +  rep_origin     f1 ori (sequence partly withheld): f1 bacteriophage origin of replication; arrow indicates direction of (+) strand synthesis
   2712..2761    -  misc_feature   bom (fragment): basis of mobility region from pBR322
   2863..2898    -  CDS            rop (fragment): Rop protein, which maintains plasmids at low copy number; rop
   2993..3097    +  promoter       AmpR promoter: bla
   3098..3958    +  CDS            AmpR: β-lactamase; bla; confers resistance to ampicillin, carbenicillin, and related antibiotics
   4129..4717    +  rep_origin     ori: high-copy-number ColE1/pMB1/pBR322/pUC origin of replication
>Addgene plasmid #230392 | AiP14255 - pAAV-AiE0409h_3xC2-minBG-SYFP2-WPRE3-BGHpA (Alias: CN4255) | addgene full sequence | sequence record 470246 | Addgene NGS Result
CCTGCAGGCAGCTGCGCGCTCGCTCGCTCACTGAGGCCGCCCGGGCGTCGGGCGACCTTTGGTCGCCCGG
CCTCAGTGAGCGAGCGAGCGCGCAGAGAGGGAGTGGCCAACTCCATCACTAGGGGTTCCTGCGGCCGCAC
GCGTAGCCTTACAAGGTTCTGTTTTGTCTTTTCAGCTGTGATCTTAGCTCAGAGAAGGTCATGTTTTGTT
TTTGTCTTTTGTCTTCCTGCCCGTTCCAGTTGGTCCTAGTCTTTTGAGATGGGGATTGCTGGGAGGTCAC
AATGCAGGGATTGTTTAGATGACAGGGCTGGGAGAGCAGCGCTGAAGTAGCCTTACAAGGTTCTGTTTTG
TCTTTTCAGCTGTGATCTTAGCTCAGAGAAGGTCATGTTTTGTTTTTGTCTTTTGTCTTCCTGCCCGTTC
CAGTTGGTCCTAGTCTTTTGAGATGGGGATTGCTGGGAGGTCACAATGCAGGGATTGTTTAGATGACAGG
GCTGGGAGAGCAGCGCTGAAGTAGCCTTACAAGGTTCTGTTTTGTCTTTTCAGCTGTGATCTTAGCTCAG
AGAAGGTCATGTTTTGTTTTTGTCTTTTGTCTTCCTGCCCGTTCCAGTTGGTCCTAGTCTTTTGAGATGG
GGATTGCTGGGAGGTCACAATGCAGGGATTGTTTAGATGACAGGGCTGGGAGAGCAGCGCTGAAGTGAGC
TCGGGCTGGGCATAAAAGTCAGGGCAGAGCCATCTATTGCTTACATTTGCTTCTGGGATCCAGATCTTTC
GAAGCTAGCGCTACCGGTCGCCACCATGGTGAGCAAGGGCGAGGAGCTGTTCACCGGGGTGGTGCCCATC
CTGGTCGAGCTGGACGGCGACGTAAACGGCCACAAGTTCAGCGTGTCCGGCGAGGGCGAGGGCGATGCCA
CCTACGGCAAGCTGACCCTGAAGCTGATCTGCACCACCGGCAAGCTGCCCGTGCCCTGGCCCACCCTCGT
GACCACCCTGGGCTACGGCGTGCAGTGCTTCGCCCGCTACCCCGACCACATGAAGCAGCACGACTTCTTC
AAGTCCGCCATGCCCGAAGGCTACGTCCAGGAGCGCACCATCTTCTTCAAGGACGACGGCAACTACAAGA
CCCGCGCCGAGGTGAAGTTCGAGGGCGACACCCTGGTGAACCGCATCGAGCTGAAGGGCATCGACTTCAA
GGAGGACGGCAACATCCTGGGGCACAAGCTGGAGTACAACTACAACAGCCACAACGTCTATATCACCGCC
GACAAGCAGAAGAACGGCATCAAGGCCAACTTCAAGATCCGCCACAACATCGAGGACGGCGGCGTGCAGC
TCGCCGACCACTACCAGCAGAACACCCCCATCGGCGACGGCCCCGTGCTGCTGCCCGACAACCACTACCT
GAGCTACCAGTCCAAGCTGAGCAAAGACCCCAACGAGAAGCGCGATCACATGGTCCTGCTGGAGTTCGTG
ACCGCCGCCGGGATCACTCTCGGCATGGACGAGCTGTACAAGTAAGTCGACGGCGCGCCGCGGCCGCGAA
TTCGATATCATAATCAACCTCTGGATTACAAAATTTGTGAAAGATTGACTGGTATTCTTAACTATGTTGC
TCCTTTTACGCTATGTGGATACGCTGCTTTAATGCCTTTGTATCATGCTATTGCTTCCCGTATGGCTTTC
ATTTTCTCCTCCTTGTATAAATCCTGGTTAGTTCTTGCCACGGCGGAACTCATCGCCGCCTGCCTTGCCC
GCTGCTGGACAGGGGCTCGGCTGTTGGGCACTGACAATTCCGTGGCTCGAGAGATCTTCGACTGTGCCTT
CTAGTTGCCAGCCATCTGTTGTTTGCCCCTCCCCCGTGCCTTCCTTGACCCTGGAAGGTGCCACTCCCAC
TGTCCTTTCCTAATAAAATGAGGAAATTGCATCGCATTGTCTGAGTAGGTGTCATTCTATTCTGGGGGGT
GGGGTGGGGCAGGACAGCAAGGGGGAGGATTGGGAAGACAATAGCAGGCATGAGATCTCACGTGCGGACC
GAGCGGCCGCAGGAACCCCTAGTGATGGAGTTGGCCACTCCCTCTCTGCGCGCTCGCTCGCTCACTGAGG
CCGGGCGACCAAAGGTCGCCCGACGCCCGGGCTTTGCCCGGGCGGCCTCAGTGAGCGAGCGAGCGCGCAG
CTGCCTGCAGGGGCGCCTGATGCGGTATTTTCTCCTTACGCATCTGTGCGGTATTTCACACCGCATA
[95 nt withheld, positions 2238-2332]
T
[46 nt withheld, positions 2334-2379]
C
[141 nt withheld, positions 2381-2521]
CCTTTGACGTTGGAGTCCACGTTCTTT
[37 nt withheld, positions 2549-2585]
ACTCTATCTCGGGCTATTCTTTTGATTTATAAGGGATTTTGCCGATTTCGGTCTATTGGTTAAAAAATGA
GCTGATTTAACAAAAATTTAACGCGAATTTTAACAAAATATTAACGTTTACAATTTTATGGTGCACTCTC
AGTACAATCTGCTCTGATGCCGCATAGTTAAGCCAGCCCCGACACCCGCCAACACCCGCTGACGCGCCCT
GACGGGCTTGTCTGCTCCCGGCATCCGCTTACAGACAAGCTGTGACCGTCTCCGGGAGCTGCATGTGTCA
GAGGTTTTCACCGTCATCACCGAAACGCGCGAGACGAAAGGGCCTCGTGATACGCCTATTTTTATAGGTT
AATGTCATGATAATAATGGTTTCTTAGACGTCAGGTGGCACTTTTCGGGGAAATGTGCGCGGAACCCCTA
TTTGTTTATTTTTCTAAATACATTCAAATATGTATCCGCTCATGAGACAATAACCCTGATAAATGCTTCA
ATAATATTGAAAAAGGAAGAGTATGAGTATTCAACATTTCCGTGTCGCCCTTATTCCCTTTTTTGCGGCA
TTTTGCCTTCCTGTTTTTGCTCACCCAGAAACGCTGGTGAAAGTAAAAGATGCTGAAGATCAGTTGGGTG
CACGAGTGGGTTACATCGAACTGGATCTCAACAGCGGTAAGATCCTTGAGAGTTTTCGCCCCGAAGAACG
TTTTCCAATGATGAGCACTTTTAAAGTTCTGCTATGTGGCGCGGTATTATCCCGTATTGACGCCGGGCAA
GAGCAACTCGGTCGCCGCATACACTATTCTCAGAATGACTTGGTTGAGTACTCACCAGTCACAGAAAAGC
ATCTTACGGATGGCATGACAGTAAGAGAATTATGCAGTGCTGCCATAACCATGAGTGATAACACTGCGGC
CAACTTACTTCTGACAACGATCGGAGGACCGAAGGAGCTAACCGCTTTTTTGCACAACATGGGGGATCAT
GTAACTCGCCTTGATCGTTGGGAACCGGAGCTGAATGAAGCCATACCAAACGACGAGCGTGACACCACGA
TGCCTGTAGCAATGGCAACAACGTTGCGCAAACTATTAACTGGCGAACTACTTACTCTAGCTTCCCGGCA
ACAATTAATAGACTGGATGGAGGCGGATAAAGTTGCAGGACCACTTCTGCGCTCGGCCCTTCCGGCTGGC
TGGTTTATTGCTGATAAATCTGGAGCCGGTGAGCGTGGGTCTCGCGGTATCATTGCAGCACTGGGGCCAG
ATGGTAAGCCCTCCCGTATCGTAGTTATCTACACGACGGGGAGTCAGGCAACTATGGATGAACGAAATAG
ACAGATCGCTGAGATAGGTGCCTCACTGATTAAGCATTGGTAACTGTCAGACCAAGTTTACTCATATATA
CTTTAGATTGATTTAAAACTTCATTTTTAATTTAAAAGGATCTAGGTGAAGATCCTTTTTGATAATCTCA
TGACCAAAATCCCTTAACGTGAGTTTTCGTTCCACTGAGCGTCAGACCCCGTAGAAAAGATCAAAGGATC
TTCTTGAGATCCTTTTTTTCTGCGCGTAATCTGCTGCTTGCAAACAAAAAAACCACCGCTACCAGCGGTG
GTTTGTTTGCCGGATCAAGAGCTACCAACTCTTTTTCCGAAGGTAACTGGCTTCAGCAGAGCGCAGATAC
CAAATACTGTTCTTCTAGTGTAGCCGTAGTTAGGCCACCACTTCAAGAACTCTGTAGCACCGCCTACATA
CCTCGCTCTGCTAATCCTGTTACCAGTGGCTGCTGCCAGTGGCGATAAGTCGTGTCTTACCGGGTTGGAC
TCAAGACGATAGTTACCGGATAAGGCGCAGCGGTCGGGCTGAACGGGGGGTTCGTGCACACAGCCCAGCT
TGGAGCGAACGACCTACACCGAACTGAGATACCTACAGCGTGAGCTATGAGAAAGCGCCACGCTTCCCGA
AGGGAGAAAGGCGGACAGGTATCCGGTAAGCGGCAGGGTCGGAACAGGAGAGCGCACGAGGGAGCTTCCA
GGGGGAAACGCCTGGTATCTTTATAGTCCTGTCGGGTTTCGCCACCTCTGACTTGAGCGTCGATTTTTGT
GATGCTCGTCAGGGGGGCGGAGCCTATGGAAAAACGCCAGCAACGCGGCCTTTTTACGGTTCCTGGCCTT
TTGCTGGCCTTTTGCTCACATGT
